Addgene plasmid #109012: pLKO.1-puro-shNT
Purpose: short-hairpin knockdown of targeted gene
Depositing lab: Jacob Corn. Depositing organization: University of California, Berkeley. Publication: Atlastins remodel the endoplasmic reticulum for selective autophagy. Liang JR, Lingeman E, Ahmed S, Corn JE. J Cell Biol. 2018 Aug 24. pii: jcb.201804185. doi: 10.1083/jcb.201804185. PubMed 30143524.
Backbone
  Vector backbone: pLKO.1 puro
  Backbone manufacturer: Bob Weinberg, Addgene #8453
  Backbone size w/o insert (bp): 7032
  Vector type: Mammalian Expression, Lentiviral
  Selectable markers: Puromycin
Growth in bacteria
  Bacterial resistance: Ampicillin, 100 μg/mL
  Growth temperature: 37°C
  Growth strain: NEB Stable
  Copy number: High Copy
Gene/Insert
  Gene/Insert name: Non-targeting shRNA
  gRNA/shRNA sequence: CCTAAGGTTAAGTCGCCCTCG
  Species: H. sapiens (human)
  Promoter: hU6 promoter
  Cloning method: Restriction Enzyme; 5′ cloning site AgeI (destroyed during cloning); 3′ cloning site EcoRI (not destroyed)
  Sequencing primers: 5′ LKO.1 5'
Terms and licenses: Academic/Nonprofit Terms; Industry Terms: Not Available to Industry
How to cite: pLKO.1-puro-shNT was a gift from Jacob Corn (Addgene plasmid # 109012 ; http://n2t.net/addgene:109012 ; RRID:Addgene_109012)
