[The description below was written by a language model from this plasmid's Addgene catalogue record and pLannotate feature annotations shown in this document.]
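Description:
pLKO.1-puro-shNT is a lentiviral shRNA vector built on the pLKO.1 puro backbone, carrying a non-targeting short hairpin in place of a gene-specific one. The full sequence record is about 7.1 kb. In bacteria the plasmid is maintained at high copy from a ColE1/pUC-type origin and selected with ampicillin through the β-lactamase gene. An f1 origin and remnants of lac, T3 and T7 cloning-vector elements are also annotated, along with short fragments called as RSF ori, lacI and lacZα that appear to be backbone leftovers rather than functional parts.

The transfer cassette follows a third-generation, self-inactivating design. An RSV promoter fused to a truncated HIV-1 5' LTR drives genomic RNA production in packaging cells. It is followed by the Ψ packaging signal with a partial gag sequence, the Rev response element for Rev-dependent nuclear export, and a cPPT/CTS element. The cassette ends in a ΔU3 3' LTR, which disables LTR promoter activity after integration, and an SV40 polyadenylation signal and SV40 origin lie just downstream.

Within the provirus, the human U6 RNA polymerase III promoter transcribes the hairpin, which was cloned between the AgeI and EcoRI sites, with the AgeI site destroyed in the process. A separate human PGK promoter expresses puromycin N-acetyltransferase, so transduced mammalian cells can be selected with puromycin.

The catalogue purpose is given generically as shRNA knockdown. Because the hairpin is described as non-targeting (species listed as human), the construct most plausibly serves as the negative control alongside gene-specific pLKO.1 hairpins, accounting for effects of transduction, selection and shRNA expression.
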