Features (pLannotate 1.2.2; 26 found; start..end, strand, type, name):
     48..181     +  rep_origin     RSF ori (fragment): Plasmids containing the RSF 1030 origin of replication can be propagated in E. coli cells that contain additional plasmids with compatible origins.
    183..275     +  CDS            lacI (fragment): lac repressor; lacI; The lac repressor binds to the lac operator to inhibit transcription in E. coli. This inhibition can be relieved by adding lactose or isopropyl-β-D-thiogalactopyranoside (IPTG).
    288..309     +  protein_bind   CAP binding site: CAP binding activates transcription in the presence of cAMP. E. coli catabolite activator protein
    324..354     +  promoter       lac promoter: promoter for the E. coli lac operon
    362..378     +  protein_bind   lac operator: The lac repressor binds to the lac operator to inhibit transcription in E. coli. This inhibition can be relieved by adding lactose or isopropyl-β-D-thiogalactopyranoside (IPTG). lac repressor encoded by lacI
    423..441     +  promoter       T3 promoter: promoter for bacteriophage T3 RNA polymerase
    469..695     +  promoter       RSV promoter: Rous sarcoma virus enhancer/promoter
    696..876     +  LTR            5' LTR (truncated): truncated 5' long terminal repeat (LTR) from HIV-1
    923..1048    +  misc_feature   HIV-1 Ψ: packaging signal of human immunodeficiency virus type 1
   1032..1395    +  CDS            HIV-1 gag (fragment): gag protein from human immunodeficiency virus 1; gag
   1541..1774    +  misc_feature   RRE: The Rev response element (RRE) of HIV-1 allows for Rev-dependent mRNA export from the nucleus to the cytoplasm.
   2151..2251    +  CDS            Rev (fragment): human immunodeficiency virus 1 (HIV-1) Rev protein; rev; enhances nuclear export of unspliced and incompletely spliced viral mRNAs
   2301..2541    +  promoter       U6 promoter: RNA polymerase III promoter for human U6 snRNA
   2646..2763    +  misc_feature   cPPT/CTS: central polypurine tract and central termination sequence of HIV-1
   2812..3322    +  promoter       hPGK promoter: human phosphoglycerate kinase 1 promoter
   3344..3943    +  CDS            PuroR: puromycin N-acetyltransferase; pac from Streptomyces alboniger; confers resistance to puromycin
   3986..4069    +  CDS            nef (fragment): NEF_HV1Z2 - Experimental evidence at protein level: Swiss-Prot protein existence level 1. Extracellular Nef protein targets CD4(+) T-lymphocytes for apoptosis by interacting with CXCR4 surface receptors. From Human immunodeficiency virus type 1 group M subtype D (isolate Z2/CDC-Z34) (HIV-1).
   4071..4304    +  LTR            3' LTR (ΔU3): self-inactivating 3' long terminal repeat (LTR) from HIV-1
   4376..4497    +  polyA_signal   SV40 poly(A) signal: SV40 polyadenylation signal
   4537..4672    +  rep_origin     SV40 ori: SV40 origin of replication
   4693..4711    -  promoter       T7 promoter: promoter for bacteriophage T7 RNA polymerase
   4719..4874    +  CDS            lacZα (fragment): LacZα fragment of β-galactosidase; lacZ fragment
   4879..5307    +  rep_origin     f1 ori (sequence partly withheld): f1 bacteriophage origin of replication; arrow indicates direction of (+) strand synthesis
   5360..5464    +  promoter       AmpR promoter: bla
   5465..6325    +  CDS            AmpR: β-lactamase; bla; confers resistance to ampicillin, carbenicillin, and related antibiotics
   6496..7084    +  rep_origin     ori: high-copy-number ColE1/pMB1/pBR322/pUC origin of replication
>Addgene plasmid #109012 | pLKO.1-puro-shNT | addgene full sequence | sequence record 213416 | Addgene NGS Result
AACGCCAGCAACGCGGCCTTTTTACGGTTCCTGGCCTTTTGCTGGCCTTTTGCTCACATGTTCTTTCCTG
CGTTATCCCCTGATTCTGTGGATAACCGTATTACCGCCTTTGAGTGAGCTGATACCGCTCGCCGCAGCCG
AACGACCGAGCGCAGCGAGTCAGTGAGCGAGGAAGCGGAAGAGCGCCCAATACGCAAACCGCCTCTCCCC
GCGCGTTGGCCGATTCATTAATGCAGCTGGCACGACAGGTTTCCCGACTGGAAAGCGGGCAGTGAGCGCA
ACGCAATTAATGTGAGTTAGCTCACTCATTAGGCACCCCAGGCTTTACACTTTATGCTTCCGGCTCGTAT
GTTGTGTGGAATTGTGAGCGGATAACAATTTCACACAGGAAACAGCTATGACCATGATTACGCCAAGCGC
GCAATTAACCCTCACTAAAGGGAACAAAAGCTGGAGCTGCAAGCTTAATGTAGTCTTATGCAATACTCTT
GTAGTCTTGCAACATGGTAACGATGAGTTAGCAACATGCCTTACAAGGAGAGAAAAAGCACCGTGCATGC
CGATTGGTGGAAGTAAGGTGGTACGATCGTGCCTTATTAGGAAGGCAACAGACGGGTCTGACATGGATTG
GACGAACCACTGAATTGCCGCATTGCAGAGATATTGTATTTAAGTGCCTAGCTCGATACATAAACGGGTC
TCTCTGGTTAGACCAGATCTGAGCCTGGGAGCTCTCTGGCTAACTAGGGAACCCACTGCTTAAGCCTCAA
TAAAGCTTGCCTTGAGTGCTTCAAGTAGTGTGTGCCCGTCTGTTGTGTGACTCTGGTAACTAGAGATCCC
TCAGACCCTTTTAGTCAGTGTGGAAAATCTCTAGCAGTGGCGCCCGAACAGGGACTTGAAAGCGAAAGGG
AAACCAGAGGAGCTCTCTCGACGCAGGACTCGGCTTGCTGAAGCGCGCACGGCAAGAGGCGAGGGGCGGC
GACTGGTGAGTACGCCAAAAATTTTGACTAGCGGAGGCTAGAAGGAGAGAGATGGGTGCGAGAGCGTCAG
TATTAAGCGGGGGAGAATTAGATCGCGATGGGAAAAAATTCGGTTAAGGCCAGGGGGAAAGAAAAAATAT
AAATTAAAACATATAGTATGGGCAAGCAGGGAGCTAGAACGATTCGCAGTTAATCCTGGCCTGTTAGAAA
CATCAGAAGGCTGTAGACAAATACTGGGACAGCTACAACCATCCCTTCAGACAGGATCAGAAGAACTTAG
ATCATTATATAATACAGTAGCAACCCTCTATTGTGTGCATCAAAGGATAGAGATAAAAGACACCAAGGAA
GCTTTAGACAAGATAGAGGAAGAGCAAAACAAAAGTAAGACCACCGCACAGCAAGCGGCCGCTGATCTTC
AGACCTGGAGGAGGAGATATGAGGGACAATTGGAGAAGTGAATTATATAAATATAAAGTAGTAAAAATTG
AACCATTAGGAGTAGCACCCACCAAGGCAAAGAGAAGAGTGGTGCAGAGAGAAAAAAGAGCAGTGGGAAT
AGGAGCTTTGTTCCTTGGGTTCTTGGGAGCAGCAGGAAGCACTATGGGCGCAGCGTCAATGACGCTGACG
GTACAGGCCAGACAATTATTGTCTGGTATAGTGCAGCAGCAGAACAATTTGCTGAGGGCTATTGAGGCGC
AACAGCATCTGTTGCAACTCACAGTCTGGGGCATCAAGCAGCTCCAGGCAAGAATCCTGGCTGTGGAAAG
ATACCTAAAGGATCAACAGCTCCTGGGGATTTGGGGTTGCTCTGGAAAACTCATTTGCACCACTGCTGTG
CCTTGGAATGCTAGTTGGAGTAATAAATCTCTGGAACAGATTTGGAATCACACGACCTGGATGGAGTGGG
ACAGAGAAATTAACAATTACACAAGCTTAATACACTCCTTAATTGAAGAATCGCAAAACCAGCAAGAAAA
GAATGAACAAGAATTATTGGAATTAGATAAATGGGCAAGTTTGTGGAATTGGTTTAACATAACAAATTGG
CTGTGGTATATAAAATTATTCATAATGATAGTAGGAGGCTTGGTAGGTTTAAGAATAGTTTTTGCTGTAC
TTTCTATAGTGAATAGAGTTAGGCAGGGATATTCACCATTATCGTTTCAGACCCACCTCCCAACCCCGAG
GGGACCCGACAGGCCCGAAGGAATAGAAGAAGAAGGTGGAGAGAGAGACAGAGACAGATCCATTCGATTA
GTGAACGGATCTCGACGGTATCGATCACGAGACTAGCCTCGAGCGGCCGCCCCCTTCACCGAGGGCCTAT
TTCCCATGATTCCTTCATATTTGCATATACGATACAAGGCTGTTAGAGAGATAATTGGAATTAATTTGAC
TGTAAACACAAAGATATTAGTACAAAATACGTGACGTAGAAAGTAATAATTTCTTGGGTAGTTTGCAGTT
TTAAAATTATGTTTTAAAATGGACTATCATATGCTTACCGTAACTTGAAAGTATTTCGATTTCTTGGCTT
TATATATCTTGTGGAAAGGACGAAACACCGGCCTAAGGTTAAGTCGCCCTCGCTCGAGCGAGGGCGACTT
AACCTTAGGTTTTTGAATTCTCGACCTCGAGACAAATGGCAGTATTCATCCACAATTTTAAAAGAAAAGG
GGGGATTGGGGGGTACAGTGCAGGGGAAAGAATAGTAGACATAATAGCAACAGACATACAAACTAAAGAA
TTACAAAAACAAATTACAAAAATTCAAAATTTTCGGGTTTATTACAGGGACAGCAGAGATCCACTTTGGC
CGCGGCTCGAGGGGGTTGGGGTTGCGCCTTTTCCAAGGCAGCCCTGGGTTTGCGCAGGGACGCGGCTGCT
CTGGGCGTGGTTCCGGGAAACGCAGCGGCGCCGACCCTGGGTCTCGCACATTCTTCACGTCCGTTCGCAG
CGTCACCCGGATCTTCGCCGCTACCCTTGTGGGCCCCCCGGCGACGCTTCCTGCTCCGCCCCTAAGTCGG
GAAGGTTCCTTGCGGTTCGCGGCGTGCCGGACGTGACAAACGGAAGCCGCACGTCTCACTAGTACCCTCG
CAGACGGACAGCGCCAGGGAGCAATGGCAGCGCGCCGACCGCGATGGGCTGTGGCCAATAGCGGCTGCTC
AGCAGGGCGCGCCGAGAGCAGCGGCCGGGAAGGGGCGGTGCGGGAGGCGGGGTGTGGGGCGGTAGTGTGG
GCCCTGTTCCTGCCCGCGCGGTGTTCCGCATTCTGCAAGCCTCCGGAGCGCACGTCGGCAGTCGGCTCCC
TCGTTGACCGAATCACCGACCTCTCTCCCCAGGGGGATCCACCGGAGCTTACCATGACCGAGTACAAGCC
CACGGTGCGCCTCGCCACCCGCGACGACGTCCCCAGGGCCGTACGCACCCTCGCCGCCGCGTTCGCCGAC
TACCCCGCCACGCGCCACACCGTCGATCCGGACCGCCACATCGAGCGGGTCACCGAGCTGCAAGAACTCT
TCCTCACGCGCGTCGGGCTCGACATCGGCAAGGTGTGGGTCGCGGACGACGGCGCCGCGGTGGCGGTCTG
GACCACGCCGGAGAGCGTCGAAGCGGGGGCGGTGTTCGCCGAGATCGGCCCGCGCATGGCCGAGTTGAGC
GGTTCCCGGCTGGCCGCGCAGCAACAGATGGAAGGCCTCCTGGCGCCGCACCGGCCCAAGGAGCCCGCGT
GGTTCCTGGCCACCGTCGGCGTCTCGCCCGACCACCAGGGCAAGGGTCTGGGCAGCGCCGTCGTGCTCCC
CGGAGTGGAGGCGGCCGAGCGCGCCGGGGTGCCCGCCTTCCTGGAGACCTCCGCGCCCCGCAACCTCCCC
TTCTACGAGCGGCTCGGCTTCACCGTCACCGCCGACGTCGAGGTGCCCGAAGGACCGCGCACCTGGTGCA
TGACCCGCAAGCCCGGTGCCTGACGCCCGCCCCACGACCCGCAGCGCCCGACCGAAAGGAGCGCACGACC
CCATGCATCGGTACCTTTAAGACCAATGACTTACAAGGCAGCTGTAGATCTTAGCCACTTTTTAAAAGAA
AAGGGGGGACTGGAAGGGCTAATTCACTCCCAACGAAGACAAGATCTGCTTTTTGCTTGTACTGGGTCTC
TCTGGTTAGACCAGATCTGAGCCTGGGAGCTCTCTGGCTAACTAGGGAACCCACTGCTTAAGCCTCAATA
AAGCTTGCCTTGAGTGCTTCAAGTAGTGTGTGCCCGTCTGTTGTGTGACTCTGGTAACTAGAGATCCCTC
AGACCCTTTTAGTCAGTGTGGAAAATCTCTAGCAGTAGTAGTTCATGTCATCTTATTATTCAGTATTTAT
AACTTGCAAAGAAATGAATATCAGAGAGTGAGAGGAACTTGTTTATTGCAGCTTATAATGGTTACAAATA
AAGCAATAGCATCACAAATTTCACAAATAAAGCATTTTTTTCACTGCATTCTAGTTGTGGTTTGTCCAAA
CTCATCAATGTATCTTATCATGTCTGGCTCTAGCTATCCCGCCCCTAACTCCGCCCATCCCGCCCCTAAC
TCCGCCCAGTTCCGCCCATTCTCCGCCCCATGGCTGACTAATTTTTTTTATTTATGCAGAGGCCGAGGCC
GCCTCGGCCTCTGAGCTATTCCAGAAGTAGTGAGGAGGCTTTTTTGGAGGCCTAGGGACGTACCCAATTC
GCCCTATAGTGAGTCGTATTACGCGCGCTCACTGGCCGTCGTTTTACAACGTCGTGACTGGGAAAACCCT
GGCGTTACCCAACTTAATCGCCTTGCAGCACATCCCCCTTTCGCCAGCTGGCGTAATAGCGAAGAGGCCC
GCACCGATCGCCCTTCCCAACAGTTGCGCAGCCTGAATGGCGAATGGG
[124 nt withheld, positions 4879-5002]
C
[91 nt withheld, positions 5004-5094]
A
[49 nt withheld, positions 5096-5144]
CCTTTGACGTTGGAGTCCACGTTCTTT
[37 nt withheld, positions 5172-5208]
ACCCTATCTCGGTCTATTCTTTTGATTTATAAGGGATTTTGCCGATTTCGGCCTATTGGTTAAAAAATGA
GCTGATTTAACAAAAATTTAACGCGAATTTTAACAAAATATTAACGCTTACAATTTAGGTGGCACTTTTC
GGGGAAATGTGCGCGGAACCCCTATTTGTTTATTTTTCTAAATACATTCAAATATGTATCCGCTCATGAG
ACAATAACCCTGATAAATGCTTCAATAATATTGAAAAAGGAAGAGTATGAGTATTCAACATTTCCGTGTC
GCCCTTATTCCCTTTTTTGCGGCATTTTGCCTTCCTGTTTTTGCTCACCCAGAAACGCTGGTGAAAGTAA
AAGATGCTGAAGATCAGTTGGGTGCACGAGTGGGTTACATCGAACTGGATCTCAACAGCGGTAAGATCCT
TGAGAGTTTTCGCCCCGAAGAACGTTTTCCAATGATGAGCACTTTTAAAGTTCTGCTATGTGGCGCGGTA
TTATCCCGTATTGACGCCGGGCAAGAGCAACTCGGTCGCCGCATACACTATTCTCAGAATGACTTGGTTG
AGTACTCACCAGTCACAGAAAAGCATCTTACGGATGGCATGACAGTAAGAGAATTATGCAGTGCTGCCAT
AACCATGAGTGATAACACTGCGGCCAACTTACTTCTGACAACGATCGGAGGACCGAAGGAGCTAACCGCT
TTTTTGCACAACATGGGGGATCATGTAACTCGCCTTGATCGTTGGGAACCGGAGCTGAATGAAGCCATAC
CAAACGACGAGCGTGACACCACGATGCCTGTAGCAATGGCAACAACGTTGCGCAAACTATTAACTGGCGA
ACTACTTACTCTAGCTTCCCGGCAACAATTAATAGACTGGATGGAGGCGGATAAAGTTGCAGGACCACTT
CTGCGCTCGGCCCTTCCGGCTGGCTGGTTTATTGCTGATAAATCTGGAGCCGGTGAGCGTGGGTCTCGCG
GTATCATTGCAGCACTGGGGCCAGATGGTAAGCCCTCCCGTATCGTAGTTATCTACACGACGGGGAGTCA
GGCAACTATGGATGAACGAAATAGACAGATCGCTGAGATAGGTGCCTCACTGATTAAGCATTGGTAACTG
TCAGACCAAGTTTACTCATATATACTTTAGATTGATTTAAAACTTCATTTTTAATTTAAAAGGATCTAGG
TGAAGATCCTTTTTGATAATCTCATGACCAAAATCCCTTAACGTGAGTTTTCGTTCCACTGAGCGTCAGA
CCCCGTAGAAAAGATCAAAGGATCTTCTTGAGATCCTTTTTTTCTGCGCGTAATCTGCTGCTTGCAAACA
AAAAAACCACCGCTACCAGCGGTGGTTTGTTTGCCGGATCAAGAGCTACCAACTCTTTTTCCGAAGGTAA
CTGGCTTCAGCAGAGCGCAGATACCAAATACTGTTCTTCTAGTGTAGCCGTAGTTAGGCCACCACTTCAA
GAACTCTGTAGCACCGCCTACATACCTCGCTCTGCTAATCCTGTTACCAGTGGCTGCTGCCAGTGGCGAT
AAGTCGTGTCTTACCGGGTTGGACTCAAGACGATAGTTACCGGATAAGGCGCAGCGGTCGGGCTGAACGG
GGGGTTCGTGCACACAGCCCAGCTTGGAGCGAACGACCTACACCGAACTGAGATACCTACAGCGTGAGCT
ATGAGAAAGCGCCACGCTTCCCGAAGGGAGAAAGGCGGACAGGTATCCGGTAAGCGGCAGGGTCGGAACA
GGAGAGCGCACGAGGGAGCTTCCAGGGGGAAACGCCTGGTATCTTTATAGTCCTGTCGGGTTTCGCCACC
TCTGACTTGAGCGTCGATTTTTGTGATGCTCGTCAGGGGGGCGGAGCCTATGGAAA
